Addgene plasmid #163472: AiP978-pAAV-mscRE4-minBGpromoter-FlpO-WPRE-hGHpA
Purpose: Direct-expressing FlpO AAV Virus
Depositing lab: Allen Institute for Brain Science & Bosiljka Tasic. Depositing organization: Allen Institute. Publication: Enhancer viruses for combinatorial cell-subclass-specific labeling. Graybuck LT, Daigle TL, Sedeno-Cortes AE, Walker M, Kalmbach B, Lenz GH, Morin E, Nguyen TN, Garren E, Bendrick JL, Kim TK, Zhou T, Mortrud M, Yao S, Siverts LA, Larsen R, Gore BB, Szelenyi ER, Trader C, Balaram P, van Velthoven CTJ, Chiang M, Mich JK, Dee N, Goldy J, Cetin AH, Smith K, Way SW, Esposito L, Yao Z, Gradinaru V, Sunkin SM, Lein E, Levi BP, Ting JT, Zeng H, Tasic B. Neuron. 2021 Mar 23. pii: S0896-6273(21)00159-8. doi: 10.1016/j.neuron.2021.03.011. PubMed 33789083.
Backbone
  Vector backbone: pAAV-mscRE4-minBGprom-IRES2-FlpO-WPRE-hGHpA
  Backbone manufacturer: Allen Institute
  Vector type: AAV
Growth in bacteria
  Bacterial resistance: Ampicillin, 100 μg/mL
  Growth temperature: 37°C
  Growth strain: NEB Stable
  Copy number: High Copy
Gene/Insert
  Gene/Insert name: FlpO
  Species: Synthetic
  Insert size (bp): 1296
  Promoter: Beta Globin minimal promoter
  Cloning method: Restriction Enzyme; 5′ cloning site BamHI (destroyed during cloning); 3′ cloning site EcoRI (not destroyed)
  Sequencing primers: 5′ CACCACCTGTCAGCTCCTTT; 3′ AAGGGAGATCCGACTCGTCT
Terms and licenses: Academic/Nonprofit Terms; Industry Terms: Not Available to Industry
Depositor comments: Funded by BRAIN initiative.
How to cite: AiP978-pAAV-mscRE4-minBGpromoter-FlpO-WPRE-hGHpA was a gift from Allen Institute for Brain Science & Bosiljka Tasic (Addgene plasmid # 163472 ; http://n2t.net/addgene:163472 ; RRID:Addgene_163472)
