[The description below was written by a language model from this plasmid's Addgene catalogue record and pLannotate feature annotations shown in this document.]
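Description:
AiP978-pAAV-mscRE4-minBGpromoter-FlpO-WPRE-hGHpA is an adeno-associated virus transfer plasmid of about 6 kb, built at the Allen Institute for producing recombinant AAV that directly expresses the FlpO recombinase. It is maintained in E. coli as a high-copy plasmid through a ColE1/pUC-type origin and selected with ampicillin via the β-lactamase gene and its native promoter. An f1 phage origin and short remnants of pBR322 bom and rop sequences are also present in the backbone. The record lists a recombination-deficient growth strain, which is commonly chosen to preserve the repeat-rich ITRs.

The packaged cassette lies between AAV2 inverted terminal repeats. The 3′ ITR is annotated in full, while the 5′ ITR was detected only as two short fragments in the sequencing-derived annotation. According to the name and catalogue fields, expression is driven by the enhancer element mscRE4 placed upstream of a minimal beta-globin promoter. Neither element is annotated in the feature table, but the unannotated stretch between the 5′ ITR and the coding sequence would accommodate them. A minimal promoter has little activity alone, so transcription depends on the adjacent enhancer, the design principle behind enhancer viruses for cell-subclass-specific labeling. The payload is FLPo, a mouse codon-optimized, SV40 NLS-tagged thermostable Flp that recombines FRT sites. It is followed by a WPRE to boost transcript stability and expression, and by the human growth hormone polyadenylation signal. The virus is intended to deliver Flp activity to enhancer-defined cell populations, for example to activate Flp-dependent reporters or effectors in combinatorial labeling schemes.
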