Features (pLannotate 1.2.2; 14 found; start..end, strand, type, name):
     12..39      +  repeat_region  AAV2 ITR (fragment): inverted terminal repeat of adeno-associated virus serotype 2 inverted
     68..95      +  repeat_region  AAV2 ITR (fragment): inverted terminal repeat of adeno-associated virus serotype 2 inverted
    773..2071    +  CDS            FLPo: nuclear-targeted site-specific recombinase FLPo is a mouse codon-optimized fusion between the SV40 nuclear localization signal and a thermostable version of the Saccharomyces cerevisiae site-specific recombinase FLP. Recombination occurs at FRT sequences.
   2072..2096    +  misc_feature   MCS (fragment): pBluescript multiple cloning site
   2096..2684    +  misc_feature   WPRE: woodchuck hepatitis virus posttranscriptional regulatory element
   2716..3192    +  polyA_signal   hGH poly(A) signal: human growth hormone polyadenylation signal
   3232..3372    +  repeat_region  AAV2 ITR: inverted terminal repeat of adeno-associated virus serotype 2 inverted
   3377..3428    -  misc_feature   bom (fragment): basis of mobility region from pBR322
   3447..3902    +  rep_origin     f1 ori (sequence partly withheld): f1 bacteriophage origin of replication; arrow indicates direction of (+) strand synthesis
   3903..3952    -  misc_feature   bom (fragment): basis of mobility region from pBR322
   4054..4089    -  CDS            rop (fragment): Rop protein, which maintains plasmids at low copy number; rop
   4184..4288    +  promoter       AmpR promoter: bla
   4289..5149    +  CDS            AmpR: β-lactamase; bla; confers resistance to ampicillin, carbenicillin, and related antibiotics
   5320..5908    +  rep_origin     ori: high-copy-number ColE1/pMB1/pBR322/pUC origin of replication
>Addgene plasmid #163472 | AiP978-pAAV-mscRE4-minBGpromoter-FlpO-WPRE-hGHpA | addgene full sequence | sequence record 325783 | Addgene NGS Result
CCTGCAGGCAGCTGCGCGCTCGCTCGCTCACTGAGGCCGCCCGGGCGTCGGGCGACCTTTGGTCGCCCGG
CCTCAGTGAGCGAGCGAGCGCGCAGAGAGGGAGTGGCCAACTCCATCACTAGGGGTTCCTGCGGCCGCAC
GCGTATAAGCCTTGGGGGCAATCAAACTATTACATTGAGTCCTTGGATTTGCTACAAATTACATTTTAAA
TGCAATCATTTTATAAAAGCTTCAACACTCACACTTGGAAGCGTTACCCTGTTGAATATCACTGACTCAC
TAACTTGCATTGCCATGCTAACTTGCTTTCAGAGAGATCTCAGAACACATCATCTTCTGCTATTTCAATA
CATGCACATTAATTTCCTATCAACGTGTGCTGATCAGGAACTCTGTAATCTGGCACCGGTGTTTATTTTT
ATTCCTGTCTATTCCTGTTGGCTCACGAAAAGATTGTTTGAGCAAGTGTTTTATGGTGAGTTGTATCATA
TGTACATTGATTTAATCTGCCCACATTCAGTTCTACAAGCGGAGCCAAAAAAATAGAGACAAGCATAATT
TTCATTCAACATGAGCCCCTCAATGCAAGCCAAGTACCTCATCTGGTGCTCAGCTAAAGCAACAGCAATC
TGTTCCACCCTGGAGACACAACTGGCCACAGAAAACTTAGTGAAAAGAGGCAATGCTATGCACAGGACAA
ATGAGCTCGGGCTGGGCATAAAAGTCAGGGCAGAGCCATCTATTGCTTACATTTGCTTCTGGCGTGGCCA
CCATGGCTCCTAAGAAGAAGAGGAAGGTGATGAGCCAGTTCGACATCCTGTGCAAGACCCCCCCCAAGGT
GCTGGTGCGGCAGTTCGTGGAGAGATTCGAGAGGCCCAGCGGCGAGAAGATCGCCAGCTGTGCCGCCGAG
CTGACCTACCTGTGCTGGATGATCACCCACAACGGCACCGCCATCAAGAGGGCCACCTTCATGAGCTACA
ACACCATCATCAGCAACAGCCTGAGCTTCGACATCGTGAACAAGAGCCTGCAGTTCAAGTACAAGACCCA
GAAGGCCACCATCCTGGAGGCCAGCCTGAAGAAGCTGATCCCCGCCTGGGAGTTCACCATCATCCCTTAC
AACGGCCAGAAGCACCAGAGCGACATCACCGACATCGTGTCCAGCCTGCAGCTGCAGTTCGAGAGCAGCG
AGGAGGCCGACAAGGGCAACAGCCACAGCAAGAAGATGCTGAAGGCCCTGCTGTCCGAGGGCGAGAGCAT
CTGGGAGATCACCGAGAAGATCCTGAACAGCTTCGAGTACACCAGCAGGTTCACCAAGACCAAGACCCTG
TACCAGTTCCTGTTCCTGGCCACATTCATCAACTGCGGCAGGTTCAGCGACATCAAGAACGTGGACCCCA
AGAGCTTCAAGCTGGTGCAGAACAAGTACCTGGGCGTGATCATTCAGTGCCTGGTGACCGAGACCAAGAC
AAGCGTGTCCAGGCACATCTACTTTTTCAGCGCCAGAGGCAGGATCGACCCCCTGGTGTACCTGGACGAG
TTCCTGAGGAACAGCGAGCCCGTGCTGAAGAGAGTGAACAGGACCGGCAACAGCAGCAGCAACAAGCAGG
AGTACCAGCTGCTGAAGGACAACCTGGTGCGCAGCTACAACAAGGCCCTGAAGAAGAACGCCCCCTACCC
CATCTTCGCTATCAAGAACGGCCCTAAGAGCCACATCGGCAGGCACCTGATGACCAGCTTTCTGAGCATG
AAGGGCCTGACCGAGCTGACAAACGTGGTGGGCAACTGGAGCGACAAGAGGGCCTCCGCCGTGGCCAGGA
CCACCTACACCCACCAGATCACCGCCATCCCCGACCACTACTTCGCCCTGGTGTCCAGGTACTACGCCTA
CGACCCCATCAGCAAGGAGATGATCGCCCTGAAGGACGAGACCAACCCCATCGAGGAGTGGCAGCACATC
GAGCAGCTGAAGGGCAGCGCCGAGGGCAGCATCAGATACCCCGCCTGGAACGGCATCATCAGCCAGGAGG
TGCTGGACTACCTGAGCAGCTACATCAACAGGCGGATCTGAGAATTCGATATCAAGCTTATCGATAATCA
ACCTCTGGATTACAAAATTTGTGAAAGATTGACTGGTATTCTTAACTATGTTGCTCCTTTTACGCTATGT
GGATACGCTGCTTTAATGCCTTTGTATCATGCTATTGCTTCCCGTATGGCTTTCATTTTCTCCTCCTTGT
ATAAATCCTGGTTGCTGTCTCTTTATGAGGAGTTGTGGCCCGTTGTCAGGCAACGTGGCGTGGTGTGCAC
TGTGTTTGCTGACGCAACCCCCACTGGTTGGGGCATTGCCACCACCTGTCAGCTCCTTTCCGGGACTTTC
GCTTTCCCCCTCCCTATTGCCACGGCGGAACTCATCGCCGCCTGCCTTGCCCGCTGCTGGACAGGGGCTC
GGCTGTTGGGCACTGACAATTCCGTGGTGTTGTCGGGGAAATCATCGTCCTTTCCTTGGCTGCTCGCCTA
TGTTGCCACCTGGATTCTGCGCGGGACGTCCTTCTGCTACGTCCCTTCGGCCCTCAATCCAGCGGACCTT
CCTTCCCGCGGCCTGCTGCCGGCTCTGCGGCCTCTTCCGCGTCTTCGCCTTCGCCCTCAGACGAGTCGGA
TCTCCCTTTGGGCCGCCTCCCCGCATCGATACCGAGCGCTGCTCGAGAGATCTACGGGTGGCATCCCTGT
GACCCCTCCCCAGTGCCTCTCCTGGCCCTGGAAGTTGCCACTCCAGTGCCCACCAGCCTTGTCCTAATAA
AATTAAGTTGCATCATTTTGTCTGACTAGGTGTCCTTCTATAATATTATGGGGTGGAGGGGGGTGGTATG
GAGCAAGGGGCAAGTTGGGAAGACAACCTGTAGGGCCTGCGGGGTCTATTGGGAACCAAGCTGGAGTGCA
GTGGCACAATCTTGGCTCACTGCAATCTCCGCCTCCTGGGTTCAAGCGATTCTCCTGCCTCAGCCTCCCG
AGTTGTTGGGATTCCAGGCATGCATGACCAGGCTCAGCTAATTTTTGTTTTTTTGGTAGAGACGGGGTTT
CACCATATTGGCCAGGCTGGTCTCCAACTCCTAATCTCAGGTGATCTACCCACCTTGGCCTCCCAAATTG
CTGGGATTACAGGCGTGAACCACTGCTCCCTTCCCTGTCCTTCTGATTTTGTAGGTAACCACGTGCGGAC
CGAGCGGCCGCAGGAACCCCTAGTGATGGAGTTGGCCACTCCCTCTCTGCGCGCTCGCTCGCTCACTGAG
GCCGGGCGACCAAAGGTCGCCCGACGCCCGGGCTTTGCCCGGGCGGCCTCAGTGAGCGAGCGAGCGCGCA
GCTGCCTGCAGGGGCGCCTGATGCGGTATTTTCTCCTTACGCATCTGTGCGGTATTTCACACCGCATA
[95 nt withheld, positions 3429-3523]
T
[46 nt withheld, positions 3525-3570]
C
[141 nt withheld, positions 3572-3712]
CCTTTGACGTTGGAGTCCACGTTCTTT
[37 nt withheld, positions 3740-3776]
ACTCTATCTCGGGCTATTCTTTTGATTTATAAGGGATTTTGCCGATTTCGGTCTATTGGTTAAAAAATGA
GCTGATTTAACAAAAATTTAACGCGAATTTTAACAAAATATTAACGTTTACAATTTTATGGTGCACTCTC
AGTACAATCTGCTCTGATGCCGCATAGTTAAGCCAGCCCCGACACCCGCCAACACCCGCTGACGCGCCCT
GACGGGCTTGTCTGCTCCCGGCATCCGCTTACAGACAAGCTGTGACCGTCTCCGGGAGCTGCATGTGTCA
GAGGTTTTCACCGTCATCACCGAAACGCGCGAGACGAAAGGGCCTCGTGATACGCCTATTTTTATAGGTT
AATGTCATGATAATAATGGTTTCTTAGACGTCAGGTGGCACTTTTCGGGGAAATGTGCGCGGAACCCCTA
TTTGTTTATTTTTCTAAATACATTCAAATATGTATCCGCTCATGAGACAATAACCCTGATAAATGCTTCA
ATAATATTGAAAAAGGAAGAGTATGAGTATTCAACATTTCCGTGTCGCCCTTATTCCCTTTTTTGCGGCA
TTTTGCCTTCCTGTTTTTGCTCACCCAGAAACGCTGGTGAAAGTAAAAGATGCTGAAGATCAGTTGGGTG
CACGAGTGGGTTACATCGAACTGGATCTCAACAGCGGTAAGATCCTTGAGAGTTTTCGCCCCGAAGAACG
TTTTCCAATGATGAGCACTTTTAAAGTTCTGCTATGTGGCGCGGTATTATCCCGTATTGACGCCGGGCAA
GAGCAACTCGGTCGCCGCATACACTATTCTCAGAATGACTTGGTTGAGTACTCACCAGTCACAGAAAAGC
ATCTTACGGATGGCATGACAGTAAGAGAATTATGCAGTGCTGCCATAACCATGAGTGATAACACTGCGGC
CAACTTACTTCTGACAACGATCGGAGGACCGAAGGAGCTAACCGCTTTTTTGCACAACATGGGGGATCAT
GTAACTCGCCTTGATCGTTGGGAACCGGAGCTGAATGAAGCCATACCAAACGACGAGCGTGACACCACGA
TGCCTGTAGCAATGGCAACAACGTTGCGCAAACTATTAACTGGCGAACTACTTACTCTAGCTTCCCGGCA
ACAATTAATAGACTGGATGGAGGCGGATAAAGTTGCAGGACCACTTCTGCGCTCGGCCCTTCCGGCTGGC
TGGTTTATTGCTGATAAATCTGGAGCCGGTGAGCGTGGGTCTCGCGGTATCATTGCAGCACTGGGGCCAG
ATGGTAAGCCCTCCCGTATCGTAGTTATCTACACGACGGGGAGTCAGGCAACTATGGATGAACGAAATAG
ACAGATCGCTGAGATAGGTGCCTCACTGATTAAGCATTGGTAACTGTCAGACCAAGTTTACTCATATATA
CTTTAGATTGATTTAAAACTTCATTTTTAATTTAAAAGGATCTAGGTGAAGATCCTTTTTGATAATCTCA
TGACCAAAATCCCTTAACGTGAGTTTTCGTTCCACTGAGCGTCAGACCCCGTAGAAAAGATCAAAGGATC
TTCTTGAGATCCTTTTTTTCTGCGCGTAATCTGCTGCTTGCAAACAAAAAAACCACCGCTACCAGCGGTG
GTTTGTTTGCCGGATCAAGAGCTACCAACTCTTTTTCCGAAGGTAACTGGCTTCAGCAGAGCGCAGATAC
CAAATACTGTTCTTCTAGTGTAGCCGTAGTTAGGCCACCACTTCAAGAACTCTGTAGCACCGCCTACATA
CCTCGCTCTGCTAATCCTGTTACCAGTGGCTGCTGCCAGTGGCGATAAGTCGTGTCTTACCGGGTTGGAC
TCAAGACGATAGTTACCGGATAAGGCGCAGCGGTCGGGCTGAACGGGGGGTTCGTGCACACAGCCCAGCT
TGGAGCGAACGACCTACACCGAACTGAGATACCTACAGCGTGAGCTATGAGAAAGCGCCACGCTTCCCGA
AGGGAGAAAGGCGGACAGGTATCCGGTAAGCGGCAGGGTCGGAACAGGAGAGCGCACGAGGGAGCTTCCA
GGGGGAAACGCCTGGTATCTTTATAGTCCTGTCGGGTTTCGCCACCTCTGACTTGAGCGTCGATTTTTGT
GATGCTCGTCAGGGGGGCGGAGCCTATGGAAAAACGCCAGCAACGCGGCCTTTTTACGGTTCCTGGCCTT
TTGCTGGCCTTTTGCTCACATGT
