>Addgene plasmid #163472 | AiP978-pAAV-mscRE4-minBGpromoter-FlpO-WPRE-hGHpA | depositor partial sequence | sequence record 316830 | Partial Sequence
GCGGCCGCACGCGTATAAGCCTTGGGGGCAATCAAACTATTACATTGAGTCCTTGGATTTGCTACAAATT
ACATTTTAAATGCAATCATTTTATAAAAGCTTCAACACTCACACTTGGAAGCGTTACCCTGTTGAATATC
ACTGACTCACTAACTTGCATTGCCATGCTAACTTGCTTTCAGAGAGATCTCAGAACACATCATCTTCTGC
TATTTCAATACATGCACATTAATTTCCTATCAACGTGTGCTGATCAGGAACTCTGTAATCTGGCACCGGT
GTTTATTTTTATTCCTGTCTATTCCTGTTGGCTCACGAAAAGATTGTTTGAGCAAGTGTTTTATGGTGAG
TTGTATCATATGTACATTGATTTAATCTGCCCACATTCAGTTCTACAAGCGGAGCCAAAAAAATAGAGAC
AAGCATAATTTTCATTCAACATGAGCCCCTCAATGCAAGCCAAGTACCTCATCTGGTGCTCAGCTAAAGC
AACAGCAATCTGTTCCACCCTGGAGACACAACTGGCCACAGAAAACTTAGTGAAAAGAGGCAATGCTATG
CACAGGACAAATGAGCTCGGGCTGGGCATAAAAGTCAGGGCAGAGCCATCTATTGCTTACATTTGCTTCT
GGCGTGGCCACCATGGCTCCTAAGAAGAAGAGGAAGGTGATGAGCCAGTTCGACATCCTGTGCAAGACCC
CCCCCAAGGTGCTGGTGCGGCAGTTCGTGGAGAGATTCGAGAGGCCCAGCGGCGAGAAGATCGCCAGCTG
TGCCGCCGAGCTGACCTACCTGTGCTGGATGATCACCCACAACGGCACCGCCATCAAGAGGGCCACCTTC
ATGAGCTACAACACCATCATCAGCAACAGCCTGAGCTTCGACATCGTGAACAAGAGCCTGCAGTTCAAGT
ACAAGACCCAGAAGGCCACCATCCTGGAGGCCAGCCTGAAGAAGCTGATCCCCGCCTGGGAGTTCACCAT
CATCCCTTACAACGGCCAGAAGCACCAGAGCGACATCACCGACATCGTGTCCAGCCTGCAGCTGCAGTTC
GAGAGCAGCGAGGAGGCCGACAAGGGCAACAGCCACAGCAAGAAGATGCTGAAGGCCCTGCTGTCCGAGG
GCGAGAGCATCTGGGAGATCACCGAGAAGATCCTGAACAGCTTCGAGTACACCAGCAGGTTCACCAAGAC
CAAGACCCTGTACCAGTTCCTGTTCCTGGCCACATTCATCAACTGCGGCAGGTTCAGCGACATCAAGAAC
GTGGACCCCAAGAGCTTCAAGCTGGTGCAGAACAAGTACCTGGGCGTGATCATTCAGTGCCTGGTGACCG
AGACCAAGACAAGCGTGTCCAGGCACATCTACTTTTTCAGCGCCAGAGGCAGGATCGACCCCCTGGTGTA
CCTGGACGAGTTCCTGAGGAACAGCGAGCCCGTGCTGAAGAGAGTGAACAGGACCGGCAACAGCAGCAGC
AACAAGCAGGAGTACCAGCTGCTGAAGGACAACCTGGTGCGCAGCTACAACAAGGCCCTGAAGAAGAACG
CCCCCTACCCCATCTTCGCTATCAAGAACGGCCCTAAGAGCCACATCGGCAGGCACCTGATGACCAGCTT
TCTGAGCATGAAGGGCCTGACCGAGCTGACAAACGTGGTGGGCAACTGGAGCGACAAGAGGGCCTCCGCC
GTGGCCAGGACCACCTACACCCACCAGATCACCGCCATCCCCGACCACTACTTCGCCCTGGTGTCCAGGT
ACTACGCCTACGACCCCATCAGCAAGGAGATGATCGCCCTGAAGGACGAGACCAACCCCATCGAGGAGTG
GCAGCACATCGAGCAGCTGAAGGGCAGCGCCGAGGGCAGCATCAGATACCCCGCCTGGAACGGCATCATC
AGCCAGGAGGTGCTGGACTACCTGAGCAGCTACATCAACAGGCGGATCTGAGAATTCGATATCAAGCTTA
TCGATAATCAACCTCTGGATTACAAAATTTGTGAAAGATTGACTGGTATTCTTAACTATGTTGCTCCTTT
TACGCTATGTGGATACGCTGCTTTAATGCCTTTGTATCATGCTATTGCTTCCCGTATGGCTTTCATTTTC
TCCTCCTTGTATAAATCCTGGTTGCTGTCTCTTTATGAGGAGTTGTGGCCCGTTGTCAGGCAACGTGGCG
TGGTGTGCACTGTGTTTGCTGACGCAACCCCCACTGGTTGGGGCATTGCCACCACCTGTCAGCTCCTTTC
CGGGACTTTCGCTTTCCCCCTCCCTATTGCCACGGCGGAACTCATCGCCGCCTGCCTTGCCCGCTGCTGG
ACAGGGGCTCGGCTGTTGGGCACTGACAATTCCGTGGTGTTGTCGGGGAAATCATCGTCCTTTCCTTGGC
TGCTCGCCTATGTTGCCACCTGGATTCTGCGCGGGACGTCCTTCTGCTACGTCCCTTCGGCCCTCAATCC
AGCGGACCTTCCTTCCCGCGGCCTGCTGCCGGCTCTGCGGCCTCTTCCGCGTCTTCGCCTTCGCCCTCAG
ACGAGTCGGATCTCCCTTTGGGCCGCCTCCCCGCATCGATACCGAGCGCTGCTCGAGAGATCTACGGGTG
GCATCCCTGTGACCCCTCCCCAGTGCCTCTCCTGGCCCTGGAAGTTGCCACTCCAGTGCCCACCAGCCTT
GTCCTAATAAAATTAAGTTGCATCATTTTGTCTGACTAGGTGTCCTTCTATAATATTATGGGGTGGAGGG
GGGTGGTATGGAGCAAGGGGCAAGTTGGGAAGACAACCTGTAGGGCCTGCGGGGTCTATTGGGAACCAAG
CTGGAGTGCAGTGGCACAATCTTGGCTCACTGCAATCTCCGCCTCCTGGGTTCAAGCGATTCTCCTGCCT
CAGCCTCCCGAGTTGTTGGGATTCCAGGCATGCATGACCAGGCTCAGCTAATTTTTGTTTTTTTGGTAGA
GACGGGGTTTCACCATATTGGCCAGGCTGGTCTCCAACTCCTAATCTCAGGTGATCTACCCACCTTGGCC
TCCCAAATTGCTGGGATTACAGGCGTGAACCACTGCTCCCTTCCCTGTCCTTCTGATTTTGTAGGTAACC
ACGTGCGGACCGAGCGGCCGC
